>Addgene plasmid #144735 | TFORF3259 | addgene full sequence | sequence record 404331 | Addgene NGS Result
TTAATGTAGTCTTATGCAATACTCTTGTAGTCTTGCAACATGGTAACGATGAGTTAGCAACATGCCTTAC
AAGGAGAGAAAAAGCACCGTGCATGCCGATTGGTGGAAGTAAGGTGGTACGATCGTGCCTTATTAGGAAG
GCAACAGACGGGTCTGACATGGATTGGACGAACCACTGAATTGCCGCATTGCAGAGATATTGTATTTAAG
TGCCTAGCTCGATACATAAACGGGTCTCTCTGGTTAGACCAGATCTGAGCCTGGGAGCTCTCTGGCTAAC
TAGGGAACCCACTGCTTAAGCCTCAATAAAGCTTGCCTTGAGTGCTTCAAGTAGTGTGTGCCCGTCTGTT
GTGTGACTCTGGTAACTAGAGATCCCTCAGACCCTTTTAGTCAGTGTGGAAAATCTCTAGCAGTGGCGCC
CGAACAGGGACTTGAAAGCGAAAGGGAAACCAGAGGAGCTCTCTCGACGCAGGACTCGGCTTGCTGAAGC
GCGCACGGCAAGAGGCGAGGGGCGGCGACTGGTGAGTACGCCAAAAATTTTGACTAGCGGAGGCTAGAAG
GAGAGAGATGGGTGCGAGAGCGTCAGTATTAAGCGGGGGAGAATTAGATCGCGATGGGAAAAAATTCGGT
TAAGGCCAGGGGGAAAGAAAAAATATAAATTAAAACATATAGTATGGGCAAGCAGGGAGCTAGAACGATT
CGCAGTTAATCCTGGCCTGTTAGAAACATCAGAAGGCTGTAGACAAATACTGGGACAGCTACAACCATCC
CTTCAGACAGGATCAGAAGAACTTAGATCATTATATAATACAGTAGCAACCCTCTATTGTGTGCATCAAA
GGATAGAGATAAAAGACACCAAGGAAGCTTTAGACAAGATAGAGGAAGAGCAAAACAAAAGTAAGACCAC
CGCACAGCAAGCGGCCGCTGATCTTCAGACCTGGAGGAGGAGATATGAGGGACAATTGGAGAAGTGAATT
ATATAAATATAAAGTAGTAAAAATTGAACCATTAGGAGTAGCACCCACCAAGGCAAAGAGAAGAGTGGTG
CAGAGAGAAAAAAGAGCAGTGGGAATAGGAGCTTTGTTCCTTGGGTTCTTGGGAGCAGCAGGAAGCACTA
TGGGCGCAGCGTCAATGACGCTGACGGTACAGGCCAGACAATTATTGTCTGGTATAGTGCAGCAGCAGAA
CAATTTGCTGAGGGCTATTGAGGCGCAACAGCATCTGTTGCAACTCACAGTCTGGGGCATCAAGCAGCTC
CAGGCAAGAATCCTGGCTGTGGAAAGATACCTAAAGGATCAACAGCTCCTGGGGATTTGGGGTTGCTCTG
GAAAACTCATTTGCACCACTGCTGTGCCTTGGAATGCTAGTTGGAGTAATAAATCTCTGGAACAGATTTG
GAATCACACGACCTGGATGGAGTGGGACAGAGAAATTAACAATTACACAAGCTTAATACACTCCTTAATT
GAAGAATCGCAAAACCAGCAAGAAAAGAATGAACAAGAATTATTGGAATTAGATAAATGGGCAAGTTTGT
GGAATTGGTTTAACATAACAAATTGGCTGTGGTATATAAAATTATTCATAATGATAGTAGGAGGCTTGGT
AGGTTTAAGAATAGTTTTTGCTGTACTTTCTATAGTGAATAGAGTTAGGCAGGGATATTCACCATTATCG
TTTCAGACCCACCTCCCAACCCCGAGGGGACCCATGCATTGCATCTCAATTAGTCAGCAACCAGGTGTGG
AAAGTCCCCAGGCTCCCCAGCAGGCAGAAGTATGCAAAGCATGCGTCTCAATTAGTCAGCAACCATAGTC
CCGCCCCTAACTCCGCCCATCCCGCCCCTAACTCCGCCCAGTTCCGCCCATTCTCCGCCCCATGGCTGAC
TAATTTTTTTTATTTATGCAGAGGCCGAGGCCGCCTCGGCCTCTGAGCTATTCCAGAAGTAGTGAGGAGG
CTTTTTTGGAGGCCTAGGCTTTTGCAAAAAGCTTTCTAGAGGTACCACCGGAGCTTACCATGACCGAGTA
CAAGCCCACGGTGCGCCTCGCCACCCGCGACGACGTCCCCAGGGCCGTACGCACCCTCGCCGCCGCGTTC
GCCGACTACCCCGCCACGCGCCACACCGTCGATCCGGACCGCCACATCGAGCGGGTCACCGAGCTGCAAG
AACTCTTCCTCACGCGCGTCGGGCTCGACATCGGCAAGGTGTGGGTCGCGGACGACGGCGCCGCCGTGGC
GGTCTGGACCACGCCGGAGAGCGTCGAAGCGGGGGCGGTGTTCGCCGAGATCGGCCCGCGCATGGCCGAG
TTGAGCGGTTCCCGGCTGGCCGCGCAGCAACAGATGGAAGGCCTCCTGGCGCCGCACCGGCCCAAGGAGC
CCGCGTGGTTCCTGGCCACCGTCGGCGTCTCGCCCGACCACCAGGGCAAGGGTCTGGGCAGCGCCGTCGT
GCTCCCCGGAGTGGAGGCGGCCGAGCGCGCCGGGGTGCCCGCCTTCCTGGAGACCTCCGCGCCCCGCAAC
CTCCCCTTCTACGAGCGGCTCGGCTTCACCGTCACCGCCGACGTCGAGGTGCCCGAAGGACCGCGCACCT
GGTGCATGACCCGCAAGCCCGGTGCCAGTTAACGAATTCTAGATCTTGAGACAAATGGCAGTATTCATCC
ACAATTTTAAAAGAAAAGGGGGGATTGGGGGGTACAGTGCAGGGGAAAGAATAGTAGACATAATAGCAAC
AGACATACAAACTAAAGAATTACAAAAACAAATTACAAAAATTCAAAATTTTCGGGTTTATTACAGGGAC
AGCAGAGATCCACTTTGGCGCCGGCTCGAGGCCTGCAGGTGCAAAGATGGATAAAGTTTTAAACAGAGAG
GAATCTTTGCAGCTAATGGACCTTCTAGGTCTTGAAAGGAGTGGGAATTGGCTCCGGTGCCCGTCAGTGG
GCAGAGCGCACATCGCCCACAGTCCCCGAGAAGTTGGGGGGAGGGGTCGGCAATTGAACCGGTGCCTAGA
GAAGGTGGCGCGGGGTAAACTGGGAAAGTGATGTCGTGTACTGGCTCCGCCTTTTTCCCGAGGGTGGGGG
AGAACCGTATATAAGTGCAGTAGTCGCCGTGAACGTTCTTTTTCGCAACGGGTTTGCCGCCAGAACACAG
GTAAGTGCCGTGTGTGGTTCCCGCGGGCCTGGCCTCTTTACGGGTTATGGCCCTTGCGTGCCTTGAATTA
CTTCCACCTGGCTGCAGTACGTGATTCTTGATCCCGAGCTTCGGGTTGGAAGTGGGTGGGAGAGTTCGAG
GCCTTGCGCTTAAGGAGCCCCTTCGCCTCGTGCTTGAGTTGAGGCCTGGCCTGGGCGCTGGGGCCGCCGC
GTGCGAATCTGGTGGCACCTTCGCGCCTGTCTCGCTGCTTTCGATAAGTCTCTAGCCATTTAAAATTTTT
GATGACCTGCTGCGACGCTTTTTTTCTGGCAAGATAGTCTTGTAAATGCGGGCCAAGATCTGCACACTGG
TATTTCGGTTTTTGGGGCCGCGGGCGGCGACGGGGCCCGTGCGTCCCAGCGCACATGTTCGGCGAGGCGG
GGCCTGCGAGCGCGGCCACCGAGAATCGGACGGGGGTAGTCTCAAGCTGGCCGGCCTGCTCTGGTGCCTG
GCCTCGCGCCGCCGTGTATCGCCCCGCCCTGGGCGGCAAGGCTGGCCCGGTCGGCACCAGTTGCGTGAGC
GGAAAGATGGCCGCTTCCCGGCCCTGCTGCAGGGAGCTCAAAATGGAGGACGCGGCGCTCGGGAGAGCGG
GCGGGTGAGTCACCCACACAAAGGAAAAGGGCCTTTCCGTCCTCAGCCGTCGCTTCATGTGACTCCACGG
AGTACCGGGCGCCGTCCAGGCACCTCGATTAGTTCTCGAGCTTTTGGAGTACGTCGTCTTTAGGTTGGGG
GGAGGGGTTTTATGCGATGGAGTTTCCCCACACTGAGTGGGTGGAGACTGAAGTTAGGCCAGCTTGGCAC
TTGATGTAATTCTCCTTGGAATTTGCCCTTTTTGAGTTTGGATCTTGGTTCATTCTCAAGCCTCAGACAG
TGGTTCAAAGTTTTTTTCTTCCATTTCAGGTGTCGTGAGGCTAGCACCGCCACCATGGGGAGGAAAAAGA
TTCAGATCCAGCGAATCACCGACGAGCGGAACCGACAGGTGACTTTCACCAAGCGGAAGTTTGGCCTGAT
GAAGAAGGCGTATGAGCTGAGCGTGCTATGTGACTGCGAGATCGCACTCATCATCTTCAACCACTCCAAC
AAGCTGTTCCAGTACGCCAGCACCGACATGGACAAGGTGCTGCTCAAGTACACGGAGTACAATGAGCCAC
ACGAGAGCCGCACCAACGCCGACATCATCGAGACCCTGAGGAAGAAGGGCTTCAACGGCTGCGACAGCCC
CGAGCCCGACGGGGAGGACTCGCTGGAACAGAGCCCCCTGCTGGAGGACAAGTACCGACGCGCCAGCGAG
GAGCTCGACGGGCTCTTCCGGCGCTATGGGTCAACTGTCCCGGCCCCCAACTTTGCCATGCCTGTCACGG
TGCCCGTGTCCAATCAGAGCTCACTGCAGTTCAGCAATCCCAGCGGCTCCCTGGTCACCCCTTCCCTGGT
GACATCATCCCTCACGGACCCGCGGCTCCTGTCCCCCCAGCAGCCAGCACTACAGAGGAACAGTGTGTCT
CCTGGCCTGCCCCAGCGGCCAGCTAGTGCGGGGGCCATGCTGGGGGGTGACCTGAACAGTGCTAACGGAG
CCTGCCCCAGCCCTGTTGGGAATGGCTACGTCAGTGCTCGGGCTTCCCCTGGCCTCCTCCCTGTGGCCAA
TGGCAACAGCCTAAACAAGGTCATCCCTGCCAAGTCTCCACCCCCACCTACCCACAGCACCCAGCTTGGA
GCCCCCAGCCGCAAGCCCGACCTGCGAGTCATCACTTCCCAGGCAGGAAAGGGGTTAATGCATCACTTGA
CTGAGGACCATTTAGATCTGAACAATGCCCAGCGCCTTGGGGTCTCCCAGTCTACTCATTCGCTCACCAC
CCCAGTGGTTTCTGTGGCAACGCCGAGTTTACTCAGCCAGGGCCTCCCCTTCTCTTCCATGCCCACTGCC
TACAACACAGATTACCAGTTGACCAGTGCAGAGCTCTCCTCCTTACCAGCCTTTAGTTCACCTGGGGGGC
TGTCGCTAGGCAATGTCACTGCCTGGCAACAGCCACAGCAGCCCCAGCAGCCGCAGCAGCCACAGCCTCC
ACAGCAGCAGCCACCGCAGCCACAGCAGCCACAGCCACAGCAGCCTCAGCAGCCGCAACAGCCACCTCAG
CAACAGTCCCACCTGGTCCCTGTATCTCTCAGCAACCTCATCCCGGGCAGCCCCCTGCCCCACGTGGGTG
CTGCCCTCACAGTCACCACCCACCCCCACATCAGCATCAAGTCAGAACCGGTGTCCCCAAGCCGTGAGCG
CAGCCCTGCGCCTCCCCCTCCAGCTGTGTTCCCAGCTGCCCGCCCTGAGCCTGGCGATGGTCTCAGCAGC
CCAGCCGGGGGATCCTATGAGACGGGAGACCGGGATGACGGACGGGGGGACTTCGGGCCCACACTGGGCC
TGCTGCGCCCAGCCCCAGAGCCTGAGGCTGAGGGCTCAGCTGTGAAGAGGATGCGGCTTGATACCTGGAC
ATTAAAGTAGTAATGAACTAGTCCGTAACTTGAAAGTATTTCGATTTCTTGGCTTTATATATCTTGTGGA
AAGGACGATCTCGTATATTATACATCGTACACACGCGTTAAGTCGACAATCAACCTCTGGATTACAAAAT
TTGTGAAAGATTGACTGGTATTCTTAACTATGTTGCTCCTTTTACGCTATGTGGATACGCTGCTTTAATG
CCTTTGTATCATGCTATTGCTTCCCGTATGGCTTTCATTTTCTCCTCCTTGTATAAATCCTGGTTGCTGT
CTCTTTATGAGGAGTTGTGGCCCGTTGTCAGGCAACGTGGCGTGGTGTGCACTGTGTTTGCTGACGCAAC
CCCCACTGGTTGGGGCATTGCCACCACCTGTCAGCTCCTTTCCGGGACTTTCGCTTTCCCCCTCCCTATT
GCCACGGCGGAACTCATCGCCGCCTGCCTTGCCCGCTGCTGGACAGGGGCTCGGCTGTTGGGCACTGACA
ATTCCGTGGTGTTGTCGGGGAAATCATCGTCCTTTCCTTGGCTGCTCGCCTGTGTTGCCACCTGGATTCT
GCGCGGGACGTCCTTCTGCTACGTCCCTTCGGCCCTCAATCCAGCGGACCTTCCTTCCCGCGGCCTGCTG
CCGGCTCTGCGGCCTCTTCCGCGTCTTCGCCTTCGCCCTCAGACGAGTCGGATCTCCCTTTGGGCCGCCT
CCCCGCGTCGACTTTAAGACCAATGACTTACAAGGCAGCTGTAGATCTTAGCCACTTTTTAAAAGAAAAG
GGGGGACTGGAAGGGCTAATTCACTCCCAACGAAGACAAGATCTGCTTTTTGCTTGTACTGGGTCTCTCT
GGTTAGACCAGATCTGAGCCTGGGAGCTCTCTGGCTAACTAGGGAACCCACTGCTTAAGCCTCAATAAAG
CTTGCCTTGAGTGCTTCAAGTAGTGTGTGCCCGTCTGTTGTGTGACTCTGGTAACTAGAGATCCCTCAGA
CCCTTTTAGTCAGTGTGGAAAATCTCTAGCAGTACGTATAGTAGTTCATGTCATCTTATTATTCAGTATT
TATAACTTGCAAAGAAATGAATATCAGAGAGTGAGAGGAACTTGTTTATTGCAGCTTATAATGGTTACAA
ATAAAGCAATAGCATCACAAATTTCACAAATAAAGCATTTTTTTCACTGCATTCTAGTTGTGGTTTGTCC
AAACTCATCAATGTATCTTATCATGTCTGGCTCTAGCTATCCCGCCCCTAACTCCGCCCATCCCGCCCCT
AACTCCGCCCAGTTCCGCCCATTCTCCGCCCCATGGCTGACTAATTTTTTTTATTTATGCAGAGGCCGAG
GCCGCCTCGGCCTCTGAGCTATTCCAGAAGTAGTGAGGAGGCTTTTTTGGAGGCCTAGGGACGTACCCAA
TTCGCCCTATAGTGAGTCGTATTACGCGCGCTCACTGGCCGTCGTTTTACAACGTCGTGACTGGGAAAAC
CCTGGCGTTACCCAACTTAATCGCCTTGCAGCACATCCCCCTTTCGCCAGCTGGCGTAATAGCGAAGAGG
CCCGCACCGATCGCCCTTCCCAACAGTTGCGCAGCCTGAATGGCGAATGGG
[124 nt withheld, positions 7262-7385]
C
[91 nt withheld, positions 7387-7477]
A
[49 nt withheld, positions 7479-7527]
CCTTTGACGTTGGAGTCCACGTTCTTT
[37 nt withheld, positions 7555-7591]
ACCCTATCTCGGTCTATTCTTTTGATTTATAAGGGATTTTGCCGATTTCGGCCTATTGGTTAAAAAATGA
GCTGATTTAACAAAAATTTAACGCGAATTTTAACAAAATATTAACGCTTACAATTTAGGTGGCACTTTTC
GGGGAAATGTGCGCGGAACCCCTATTTGTTTATTTTTCTAAATACATTCAAATATGTATCCGCTCATGAG
ACAATAACCCTGATAAATGCTTCAATAATATTGAAAAAGGAAGAGTATGAGTATTCAACATTTCCGTGTC
GCCCTTATTCCCTTTTTTGCGGCATTTTGCCTTCCTGTTTTTGCTCACCCAGAAACGCTGGTGAAAGTAA
AAGATGCTGAAGATCAGTTGGGTGCACGAGTGGGTTACATCGAACTGGATCTCAACAGCGGTAAGATCCT
TGAGAGTTTTCGCCCCGAAGAACGTTTTCCAATGATGAGCACTTTTAAAGTTCTGCTATGTGGCGCGGTA
TTATCCCGTATTGACGCCGGGCAAGAGCAACTCGGTCGCCGCATACACTATTCTCAGAATGACTTGGTTG
AGTACTCACCAGTCACAGAAAAGCATCTTACGGATGGCATGACAGTAAGAGAATTATGCAGTGCTGCCAT
AACCATGAGTGATAACACTGCGGCCAACTTACTTCTGACAACGATCGGAGGACCGAAGGAGCTAACCGCT
TTTTTGCACAACATGGGGGATCATGTAACTCGCCTTGATCGTTGGGAACCGGAGCTGAATGAAGCCATAC
CAAACGACGAGCGTGACACCACGATGCCTGTAGCAATGGCAACAACGTTGCGCAAACTATTAACTGGCGA
ACTACTTACTCTAGCTTCCCGGCAACAATTAATAGACTGGATGGAGGCGGATAAAGTTGCAGGACCACTT
CTGCGCTCGGCCCTTCCGGCTGGCTGGTTTATTGCTGATAAATCTGGAGCCGGTGAGCGTGGGTCTCGCG
GTATCATTGCAGCACTGGGGCCAGATGGTAAGCCCTCCCGTATCGTAGTTATCTACACGACGGGGAGTCA
GGCAACTATGGATGAACGAAATAGACAGATCGCTGAGATAGGTGCCTCACTGATTAAGCATTGGTAACTG
TCAGACCAAGTTTACTCATATATACTTTAGATTGATTTAAAACTTCATTTTTAATTTAAAAGGATCTAGG
TGAAGATCCTTTTTGATAATCTCATGACCAAAATCCCTTAACGTGAGTTTTCGTTCCACTGAGCGTCAGA
CCCCGTAGAAAAGATCAAAGGATCTTCTTGAGATCCTTTTTTTCTGCGCGTAATCTGCTGCTTGCAAACA
AAAAAACCACCGCTACCAGCGGTGGTTTGTTTGCCGGATCAAGAGCTACCAACTCTTTTTCCGAAGGTAA
CTGGCTTCAGCAGAGCGCAGATACCAAATACTGTTCTTCTAGTGTAGCCGTAGTTAGGCCACCACTTCAA
GAACTCTGTAGCACCGCCTACATACCTCGCTCTGCTAATCCTGTTACCAGTGGCTGCTGCCAGTGGCGAT
AAGTCGTGTCTTACCGGGTTGGACTCAAGACGATAGTTACCGGATAAGGCGCAGCGGTCGGGCTGAACGG
GGGGTTCGTGCACACAGCCCAGCTTGGAGCGAACGACCTACACCGAACTGAGATACCTACAGCGTGAGCT
ATGAGAAAGCGCCACGCTTCCCGAAGGGAGAAAGGCGGACAGGTATCCGGTAAGCGGCAGGGTCGGAACA
GGAGAGCGCACGAGGGAGCTTCCAGGGGGAAACGCCTGGTATCTTTATAGTCCTGTCGGGTTTCGCCACC
TCTGACTTGAGCGTCGATTTTTGTGATGCTCGTCAGGGGGGCGGAGCCTATGGAAAAACGCCAGCAACGC
GGCCTTTTTACGGTTCCTGGCCTTTTGCTGGCCTTTTGCTCACATGTTCTTTCCTGCGTTATCCCCTGAT
TCTGTGGATAACCGTATTACCGCCTTTGAGTGAGCTGATACCGCTCGCCGCAGCCGAACGACCGAGCGCA
GCGAGTCAGTGAGCGAGGAAGCGGAAGAGCGCCCAATACGCAAACCGCCTCTCCCCGCGCGTTGGCCGAT
TCATTAATGCAGCTGGCACGACAGGTTTCCCGACTGGAAAGCGGGCAGTGAGCGCAACGCAATTAATGTG
AGTTAGCTCACTCATTAGGCACCCCAGGCTTTACACTTTATGCTTCCGGCTCGTATGTTGTGTGGAATTG
TGAGCGGATAACAATTTCACACAGGAAACAGCTATGACCATGATTACGCCAAGCGCGCAATTAACCCTCA
CTAAAGGGAACAAAAGCTGGAGCTGCAAGC
Features (pLannotate 1.2.2; 31 found; start..end, strand, type, name):
      5..231     +  promoter       RSV promoter: Rous sarcoma virus enhancer/promoter
    232..412     +  LTR            5' LTR (truncated): truncated 5' long terminal repeat (LTR) from HIV-1
    459..584     +  misc_feature   HIV-1 Ψ: packaging signal of human immunodeficiency virus type 1
    568..931     +  CDS            HIV-1 gag (fragment): gag protein from human immunodeficiency virus 1; gag
   1077..1310    +  misc_feature   RRE: The Rev response element (RRE) of HIV-1 allows for Rev-dependent mRNA export from the nucleus to the cytoplasm.
   1687..1713    +  CDS            Rev (fragment): human immunodeficiency virus 1 (HIV-1) Rev protein; rev; enhances nuclear export of unspliced and incompletely spliced viral mRNAs
   1720..1743    +  promoter       SV40 promoter (fragment): SV40 early promoter
   1744..1815    +  promoter       SV40 promoter (fragment): SV40 enhancer and early promoter
   1839..1974    +  rep_origin     SV40 ori: SV40 origin of replication
   2020..2616    +  CDS            PuroR (fragment): puromycin N-acetyltransferase; pac from Streptomyces; confers resistance to puromycin
   2665..2782    +  misc_feature   cPPT/CTS: central polypurine tract and central termination sequence of HIV-1
   2847..2913    +  CDS            small t antigen (fragment): SV40 (simian virus 40) small t antigen
   2920..4098    +  promoter       EF-1α promoter: strong constitutive promoter for human elongation factor EF-1α
   4115..5677    +  CDS            MEF2D: MEF2D_HUMAN - Experimental evidence at protein level: Swiss-Prot protein existence level 1. Transcriptional activator which binds specifically to the MEF2 element, 5'-YTA[AT](4)TAR-3', found in numerous muscle-specific, growth factor- and stress-induced genes. Mediates cellular functions not only in skeletal and cardiac muscle development, but also in neuronal differentiation and survival. Plays diverse roles in the control of cell growth, survival and apoptosis via p38 MAPK signaling in muscle-specific and/or growth factor-related transcription. Plays a critical role in the regulation of neur
   5693..5746    +  promoter       U6 promoter (fragment): RNA polymerase III promoter for human U6 snRNA
   5788..6376    +  misc_feature   WPRE: woodchuck hepatitis virus posttranscriptional regulatory element
   6427..6446    +  misc_feature   cPPT/CTS (fragment): central polypurine tract and central termination sequence of HIV-1
   6448..6681    +  LTR            3' LTR (ΔU3): self-inactivating 3' long terminal repeat (LTR) from HIV-1
   6759..6880    +  polyA_signal   SV40 poly(A) signal: SV40 polyadenylation signal
   6920..7055    +  rep_origin     SV40 ori: SV40 origin of replication
   7076..7094    -  promoter       T7 promoter: promoter for bacteriophage T7 RNA polymerase
   7102..7257    +  CDS            lacZα (fragment): LacZα fragment of β-galactosidase; lacZ fragment
   7262..7690    +  rep_origin     f1 ori (sequence partly withheld): f1 bacteriophage origin of replication; arrow indicates direction of (+) strand synthesis
   7743..7847    +  promoter       AmpR promoter: bla
   7848..8708    +  CDS            AmpR: β-lactamase; bla; confers resistance to ampicillin, carbenicillin, and related antibiotics
   8879..9467    +  rep_origin     ori: high-copy-number ColE1/pMB1/pBR322/pUC origin of replication
   9650..9742    +  CDS            lacI (fragment): lac repressor; lacI; The lac repressor binds to the lac operator to inhibit transcription in E. coli. This inhibition can be relieved by adding lactose or isopropyl-β-D-thiogalactopyranoside (IPTG).
   9755..9776    +  protein_bind   CAP binding site: CAP binding activates transcription in the presence of cAMP. E. coli catabolite activator protein
   9791..9821    +  promoter       lac promoter: promoter for the E. coli lac operon
   9829..9845    +  protein_bind   lac operator: The lac repressor binds to the lac operator to inhibit transcription in E. coli. This inhibition can be relieved by adding lactose or isopropyl-β-D-thiogalactopyranoside (IPTG). lac repressor encoded by lacI
   9890..9908    +  promoter       T3 promoter: promoter for bacteriophage T3 RNA polymerase
