[The description below was written by a language model from this plasmid's Addgene catalogue record and pLannotate feature annotations shown in this document.]
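Description:
TFORF3259 is a lentiviral mammalian expression plasmid built on the pLX_TRC317 backbone and carrying the human transcription factor MEF2D as its open reading frame. It belongs to a large barcoded transcription factor ORF collection in which each construct carries a unique 24-bp barcode, so that the factor delivered to a given cell can be identified in pooled overexpression screens, such as those used to study directed differentiation. In bacteria the plasmid is maintained through a high-copy ColE1/pUC-type origin and selected with ampicillin via β-lactamase. An f1 origin and remnants of a lac/T7/T3 cloning region are also present in the backbone. The depositor notes that the plasmid can recombine, a common issue with LTR-containing vectors.

The viral cassette has a third-generation layout. An RSV promoter drives a truncated HIV-1 5' LTR, followed by the Ψ packaging signal with a gag fragment, the Rev response element for nuclear export of the genomic RNA, and a cPPT/CTS. It ends in a self-inactivating ΔU3 3' LTR and an SV40 polyadenylation signal. Within the provirus, an SV40 early promoter expresses puromycin N-acetyltransferase for selection of transduced cells. A separate EF-1α promoter provides strong constitutive expression of the MEF2D coding sequence, and a downstream WPRE enhances transcript stability and expression. The barcode is not annotated in the feature table. The recorded insert size is somewhat longer than the annotated coding sequence, and a short stretch matching a U6 promoter fragment lies between the ORF and the WPRE, but the record does not state where the barcode sits. MEF2D is a MEF2-element-binding activator with roles in muscle development and in neuronal differentiation and survival.
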