Addgene plasmid #144735: TFORF3259
Purpose: Lentiviral vector for overexpressing transcription factor ORFs with unique 24-bp barcodes. Barcodes facilitate identification of transcription factors in pooled screens.
Depositing lab: Feng Zhang. Depositing organization: Broad Institute. Publication: A transcription factor atlas of directed differentiation. Joung J, Ma S, Tay T, Geiger-Schuller KR, Kirchgatterer PC, Verdine VK, Guo B, Arias-Garcia MA, Allen WE, Singh A, Kuksenko O, Abudayyeh OO, Gootenberg JS, Fu Z, Macrae RK, Buenrostro JD, Regev A, Zhang F. Cell. 2023 Jan 5;186(1):209-229.e26. doi: 10.1016/j.cell.2022.11.026. PubMed 36608654.
Backbone
  Vector backbone: pLX_TRC317
  Backbone manufacturer: Broad Institute Genetic Perturbation Platform
  Backbone size w/o insert (bp): 8264
  Vector type: Mammalian Expression, Lentiviral
  Selectable markers: Puromycin
Growth in bacteria
  Bacterial resistance: Ampicillin, 100 μg/mL
  Growth temperature: 37°C
  Growth strain: NEB Stable
  Copy number: High Copy
Gene/Insert
  Gene/Insert name: MEF2D
  Species: H. sapiens (human)
  Insert size (bp): 1667
  Entrez Gene: MEF2D
  Promoter: EF1a
  Cloning method: Unknown
  Sequencing primers: 5′ GGGTGGAGACTGAAGTTAGGCCAG; 3′ CACATAGCGTAAAAGGAGCAACATAG
Resource information
  A portion of this plasmid was derived from a plasmid made by: Genewiz synthesis
Terms and licenses: Academic/Nonprofit Terms; Industry Terms: Not Available to Industry
Depositor comments: NM_005920.3 . The transcription factor ORF portion of this plasmid was synthesized by Genewiz. Please test multiple small colonies in case of plasmid recombination. To make this collection available in a timely manner, a portion of this collection was not fully sequenced by Addgene. If an Addgene verified full plasmid sequence is not available, please contact us prior to placing an order to request the full sequence.
How to cite: TFORF3259 was a gift from Feng Zhang (Addgene plasmid # 144735 ; http://n2t.net/addgene:144735 ; RRID:Addgene_144735)
