>Addgene plasmid #144735 | TFORF3259 | depositor partial sequence | sequence record 286320 | Insert
ACCGCCACCATGGGGAGGAAAAAGATTCAGATCCAGCGAATCACCGACGAGCGGAACCGACAGGTGACTT
TCACCAAGCGGAAGTTTGGCCTGATGAAGAAGGCGTATGAGCTGAGCGTGCTATGTGACTGCGAGATCGC
ACTCATCATCTTCAACCACTCCAACAAGCTGTTCCAGTACGCCAGCACCGACATGGACAAGGTGCTGCTC
AAGTACACGGAGTACAATGAGCCACACGAGAGCCGCACCAACGCCGACATCATCGAGACCCTGAGGAAGA
AGGGCTTCAACGGCTGCGACAGCCCCGAGCCCGACGGGGAGGACTCGCTGGAACAGAGCCCCCTGCTGGA
GGACAAGTACCGACGCGCCAGCGAGGAGCTCGACGGGCTCTTCCGGCGCTATGGGTCAACTGTCCCGGCC
CCCAACTTTGCCATGCCTGTCACGGTGCCCGTGTCCAATCAGAGCTCACTGCAGTTCAGCAATCCCAGCG
GCTCCCTGGTCACCCCTTCCCTGGTGACATCATCCCTCACGGACCCGCGGCTCCTGTCCCCCCAGCAGCC
AGCACTACAGAGGAACAGTGTGTCTCCTGGCCTGCCCCAGCGGCCAGCTAGTGCGGGGGCCATGCTGGGG
GGTGACCTGAACAGTGCTAACGGAGCCTGCCCCAGCCCTGTTGGGAATGGCTACGTCAGTGCTCGGGCTT
CCCCTGGCCTCCTCCCTGTGGCCAATGGCAACAGCCTAAACAAGGTCATCCCTGCCAAGTCTCCACCCCC
ACCTACCCACAGCACCCAGCTTGGAGCCCCCAGCCGCAAGCCCGACCTGCGAGTCATCACTTCCCAGGCA
GGAAAGGGGTTAATGCATCACTTGACTGAGGACCATTTAGATCTGAACAATGCCCAGCGCCTTGGGGTCT
CCCAGTCTACTCATTCGCTCACCACCCCAGTGGTTTCTGTGGCAACGCCGAGTTTACTCAGCCAGGGCCT
CCCCTTCTCTTCCATGCCCACTGCCTACAACACAGATTACCAGTTGACCAGTGCAGAGCTCTCCTCCTTA
CCAGCCTTTAGTTCACCTGGGGGGCTGTCGCTAGGCAATGTCACTGCCTGGCAACAGCCACAGCAGCCCC
AGCAGCCGCAGCAGCCACAGCCTCCACAGCAGCAGCCACCGCAGCCACAGCAGCCACAGCCACAGCAGCC
TCAGCAGCCGCAACAGCCACCTCAGCAACAGTCCCACCTGGTCCCTGTATCTCTCAGCAACCTCATCCCG
GGCAGCCCCCTGCCCCACGTGGGTGCTGCCCTCACAGTCACCACCCACCCCCACATCAGCATCAAGTCAG
AACCGGTGTCCCCAAGCCGTGAGCGCAGCCCTGCGCCTCCCCCTCCAGCTGTGTTCCCAGCTGCCCGCCC
TGAGCCTGGCGATGGTCTCAGCAGCCCAGCCGGGGGATCCTATGAGACGGGAGACCGGGATGACGGACGG
GGGGACTTCGGGCCCACACTGGGCCTGCTGCGCCCAGCCCCAGAGCCTGAGGCTGAGGGCTCAGCTGTGA
AGAGGATGCGGCTTGATACCTGGACATTAAAGTAGTAATGAACTAGTCCGTAACTTGAAAGTATTTCGAT
TTCTTGGCTTTATATATCTTGTGGAAAGGACGATCTCGTATATTATACATCGTACAC
