>Addgene plasmid #144735 | TFORF3259 | depositor partial sequence | sequence record 286321 | Barcode
TCTCGTATATTATACATCGTACAC
